>Addgene plasmid #203544 | pCAG-FIP200 (1-640)-GST | addgene full sequence | sequence record 400985 | Addgene NGS Result
TCAGGGTTATTGTCTCATGAGCGGATACATATTTGAATGTATTTAGAAAAATAAACAAATAGGGGTTCCG
CGCACATTTCCCCGAAAAGTGCCACCTGGGTCGACATTGATTATTGACTAGTTATTAATAGTAATCAATT
ACGGGGTCATTAGTTCATAGCCCATATATGGAGTTCCGCGTTACATAACTTACGGTAAATGGCCCGCCTG
GCTGACCGCCCAACGACCCCCGCCCATTGACGTCAATAATGACGTATGTTCCCATAGTAACGCCAATAGG
GACTTTCCATTGACGTCAATGGGTGGAGTATTTACGGTAAACTGCCCACTTGGCAGTACATCAAGTGTAT
CATATGCCAAGTACGCCCCCTATTGACGTCAATGACGGTAAATGGCCCGCCTGGCATTATGCCCAGTACA
TGACCTTATGGGACTTTCCTACTTGGCAGTACATCTACGTATTAGTCATCGCTATTACCATGGTCGAGGT
GAGCCCCACGTTCTGCTTCACTCTCCCCATCTCCCCCCCCTCCCCACCCCCAATTTTGTATTTATTTATT
TTTTAATTATTTTGTGCAGCGATGGGGGCGGGGGGGGGGGGGGSGCGCGCCAGGCGGGGCGGGGCGGGGC
GAGGGGCGGGGCGGGGCGAGGCGGAGAGGTGCGGCGGCAGCCAATCAGAGCGGCGCGCTCCGAAAGTTTC
CTTTTATGGCGAGGCGGCGGCGGCGGCGGCCCTATAAAAAGCGAAGCGCGCGGCGGGCGGGAGTCGCTGC
GCGCTGCCTTCGCCCCGTGCCCCGCTCCGCCGCCGCCTCGCGCCGCCCGCCCCGGCTCTGACTGACCGCG
TTACTCCCACAGGTGAGCGGGCGGGACGGCCCTTCTCCTCCGGGCTGTAATTAGCGCTTGGTTTAATGAC
GGCTTGTTTCTTTTCTGTGGCTGCGTGAAAGCCTTGAGGGGCTCCGGGAGGGCCCTTTGTGCGGGGGGAG
CGGCTCGGGGGGTGCGTGCGTGTGTGTGTGCGTGGGGAGCGCCGCGTGCGGCTCCGCGCTGCCCGGCGGC
TGTGAGCGCTGCGGGCGCGGCGCGGGGCTTTGTGCGCTCCGCAGTGTGCGCGAGGGGAGCGCGGCCGGGG
GCGGTGCCCCGCGGTGCGGGGGGGGCTGCGAGGGGAACAAAGGCTGCGTGCGGGGTGTGTGCGTGGGGGG
GTGAGCAGGGGGTGTGGGCGCGTCGGTCGGGCTGCAACCCCCCCTGCACCCCCCTCCCCGAGTTGCTGAG
CACGGCCCGGCTTCGGGTGCGGGGCTCCGTACGGGGCGTGGCGCGGGGCTCGCCGTGCCGGGCGGGGGGT
GGCGGCAGGTGGGGGTGCCGGGCGGGGCGGGGCCGCCTCGGGCCGGGGAGGGCTCGGGGGAGGGGCGCGG
CGGCCCCCGGAGCGCCGGCGGCTGTCGAGGCGCGGCGAGCCGCAGCCATTGCCTTTTATGGTAATCGTGC
GAGAGGGCGCAGGGACTTCCTTTGTCCCAAATCTGTGCGGAGCCGAAATCTGGGAGGCGCCGCCGCACCC
CCTCTAGCGGGCGCGGGGCGAAGCGGTGCGGCGCCGGCAGGAAGGAAATGGGCGGGGAGGGCCTTCGTGC
GTCGCCGCGCCGCCGTCCCCTTCTCCCTCTCCAGCCTCGGGGCTGTCCGCGGGGGGACGGCTGCCTTCGG
GGGGGACGGGGCAGGGCGGGGTTCGGCTTCTGGCGTGTGACCGGCGGCTCTAGAGCCTCTGCTAACCATG
TTCATGCCTTCTTCTTTTTCCTACAGCTCCTGGGCAACGTGCTGGTTATTGTGCTGTCTCATCATTTTGG
CAAAGAATTCCTCGATCGACGGTATCGATGCCACCATGAAGCTCTATGTGTTTCTCGTGAATACCGGCAC
TACCCTGACCTTTGATACCGAACTGACCGTCCAGACCGTGGCTGACCTGAAGCATGCTATCCAGTCTAAA
TACAAGATCGCAATTCAGCACCAGGTGCTGGTGGTCAACGGCGGAGAGTGCATGGCCGCTGATCGCAGGG
TCTGTACCTATTCAGCCGGCACCGACACTAACCCAATCTTCCTCTTTAATAAGGAGATGATTCTGTGCGA
TAGACCCCCTGCTATCCCCAAGACCACTTTTAGCACTGAGAACGACATGGAAATCAAAGTGGAGGAATCC
CTGATGATGCCAGCCGTGTTCCACACCGTCGCTTCTCGCACTCAGCTGGCACTCGAGATGTACGAAGTGG
CCAAGAAACTGTGCTCTTTCTGTGAGGGTCTCGTCCACGATGAACATCTGCAGCACCAGGGCTGGGCAGC
CATTATGGCTAACCTGGAGGACTGTTCAAATAGTTATCAGAAACTGCTCTTCAAGTTTGAGTCTATCTAC
TCAAACTATCTGCAGAGCATCGAAGACATTAAACTGAAGCTCACACACCTGGGAACCGCAGTGAGCGTCA
TGGCCAAGATCCCTCTGCTCGAGTGCCTGACTAGGCATTCCTACAGAGAATGTCTGGGTAGGCTCGATAG
TCTGCCAGAACACGAGGACAGCGAGAAAGCCGAAATGAAGCGCTCTACAGAGCTGGTGCTCTCACCTGAC
ATGCCAAGGACAACCAACGAAAGTCTGCTCACCAGCTTCCCAAAGTCCGTGGAGCATGTCTCCCCCGACA
CTGCCGATGCTGAATCTGGAAAGGAGATTAGAGAAAGTTGCCAGAGCACCGTGCACCAGCAGGACGAGAC
TACAATTGACACTAAGGACGGCGATCTGCCCTTCTTTAACGTCAGTCTGCTCGATTGGATCAACGTCCAG
GACAGACCTAATGATGTGGAGTCCCTGGTCCGGAAGTGCTTTGATAGCATGTCCCGTCTGGACCCACGTA
TCATTCGTCCTTTCATCGCAGAGTGTCGTCAGACCATTGCCAAGCTGGACAACCAGAATATGAAAGCTAT
TAAGGGTCTGGAAGATCGGCTCTACGCCCTGGACCAGATGATCGCTAGCTGTGGACGCCTGGTGAACGAG
CAGAAGGAACTCGCTCAGGGTTTCCTGGCAAACCAGAAAAGAGCCGAGAATCTCAAGGATGCATCAGTGC
TGCCTGACCTGTGCCTCAGTCATGCCAATCAGCTGATGATTATGCTCCAGAACCACCGCAAGCTGCTCGA
CATCAAACAGAAGTGTACCACTGCTAAACAGGAGCTGGCAAACAATCTCCATGTGAGGCTGAAGTGGTGC
TGTTTCGTCATGCTGCACGCAGACCAGGATGGCGAGAAGCTCCAGGCCCTGCTCAGGCTGGTGATTGAGC
TGCTCGAAAGAGTGAAGATCGTCGAGGCTCTGTCCACCGTCCCACAGATGTACTGCCTGGCAGTGGTCGA
GGTGGTCAGACGTAAAATGTTTATCAAGCACTACAGAGAATGGGCAGGTGCCCTCGTGAAAGATGGCAAG
CGTCTGTATGAAGCCGAGAAATCTAAGCGTGAGTCATTCGGCAAACTGTTTCGGAAGAGCTTCCTCCGTA
ACCGGCTGTTCCGCGGACTCGACAGTTGGCCACCCAGCTTTTGCACCCAGAAACCTAGGAAGTTCGACTG
TGAGCTGCCAGATATCTCCCTCAAGGACCTGCAGTTTCTCCAGTCCTTCTGCCCATCTGAGGTGCAGCCC
TTTCTGAGGGTCCCTCTGCTCTGTGACTTCGAACCTCTGCACCAGCATGTGCTGGCCCTCCACAACCTCG
TCAAGGCTGCACAGAGTCTGGATGAGATGAGCCAGACAATCACCGACCTGCTCAGCGAACAGAAGGGTAC
CGAAAACCTGTACTTCCAATCCGGTATGTCCCCTATACTAGGTTATTGGAAAATTAAGGGCCTTGTGCAA
CCCACTCGACTTCTTTTGGAATATCTTGAAGAAAAATATGAAGAGCATTTGTATGAGCGCGATGAAGGTG
ATAAATGGCGAAACAAAAAGTTTGAATTGGGTTTGGAGTTTCCCAATCTTCCTTATTATATTGATGGTGA
TGTTAAATTAACACAGTCTATGGCCATCATACGTTATATAGCTGACAAGCACAACATGTTGGGTGGTTGT
CCAAAAGAGCGTGCAGAGATTTCAATGCTTGAAGGAGCGGTTTTGGATATTAGATACGGTGTTTCGAGAA
TTGCATATAGTAAAGACTTTGAAACTCTCAAAGTTGATTTTCTTAGCAAGCTACCTGAAATGCTGAAAAT
GTTCGAAGATCGTTTATGTCATAAAACATATTTAAATGGTGATCATGTAACCCATCCTGACTTCATGTTG
TATGACGCTCTTGATGTTGTTTTATACATGGACCCAATGTGCCTGGATGCGTTCCCAAAATTAGTTTGTT
TTAAAAAACGTATTGAAGCTATCCCACAAATTGATAAGTACTTGAAATCCAGCAAGTATATAGCATGGCC
TTTGCAGGGCTGGCAAGCCACGTTTGGTGGTGGCGACCATCCTCCAAAAATTGACTAGCTCGAGGAATTC
ACTCCTCAGGTGCAGGCTGCCTATCAGAAGGTGGTGGCTGGTGTGGCCAATGCCCTGGCTCACAAATACC
ACTGAGATCTTTTTCCCTCTGCCAAAAATTATGGGGACATCATGAAGCCCCTTGAGCATCTGACTTCTGG
CTAATAAAGGAAATTTATTTTCATTGCAATAGTGTGTTGGAATTTTTTGTGTCTCTCACTCGGAAGGACA
TATGGGAGGGCAAATCATTTAAAACATCAGAATGAGTATTTGGTTTAGAGTTTGGCAACATATGCCCATA
TGCTGGCTGCCATGAACAAAGGTTGGCTATAAAGAGGTCATCAGTATATGAAACAGCCCCCTGCTGTCCA
TTCCTTATTCCATAGAAAAGCCTTGACTTGAGGTTAGATTTTTTTTATATTTTGTTTTGTGTTATTTTTT
TCTTTAACATCCCTAAAATTTTCCTTACATGTTTTACTAGCCAGATTTTTCCTCCTCTCCTGACTACTCC
CAGTCATAGCTGTCCCTCTTCTCTTATGGAGATCCCTCGACCTGCAGCCCAAGCTTGGCGTAATCATGGT
CATAGCTGTTTCCTGTGTGAAATTGTTATCCGCTCACAATTCCACACAACATACGAGCCGGAAGCATAAA
GTGTAAAGCCTGGGGTGCCTAATGAGTGAGCTAACTCACATTAATTGCGTTGCGCTCACTGCCCGCTTTC
CAGTCGGGAAACCTGTCGTGCCAGCGGATCCGCATCTCAATTAGTCAGCAACCATAGTCCCGCCCCTAAC
TCCGCCCATCCCGCCCCTAACTCCGCCCAGTTCCGCCCATTCTCCGCCCCATGGCTGACTAATTTTTTTT
ATTTATGCAGAGGCCGAGGCCGCCTCGGCCTCTGAGCTATTCCAGAAGTAGTGAGGAGGCTTTTTTGGAG
GCCTAGGCTTTTGCAAAAAGCTAACTTGTTTATTGCAGCTTATAATGGTTACAAATAAAGCAATAGCATC
ACAAATTTCACAAATAAAGCATTTTTTTCACTGCATTCTAGTTGTGGTTTGTCCAAACTCATCAATGTAT
CTTATCATGTCTGGATCCGCTGCATTAATGAATCGGCCAACGCGCGGGGAGAGGCGGTTTGCGTATTGGG
CGCTCTTCCGCTTCCTCGCTCACTGACTCGCTGCGCTCGGTCGTTCGGCTGCGGCGAGCGGTATCAGCTC
ACTCAAAGGCGGTAATACGGTTATCCACAGAATCAGGGGATAACGCAGGAAAGAACATGTGAGCAAAAGG
CCAGCAAAAGGCCAGGAACCGTAAAAAGGCCGCGTTGCTGGCGTTTTTCCATAGGCTCCGCCCCCCTGAC
GAGCATCACAAAAATCGACGCTCAAGTCAGAGGTGGCGAAACCCGACAGGACTATAAAGATACCAGGCGT
TTCCCCCTGGAAGCTCCCTCGTGCGCTCTCCTGTTCCGACCCTGCCGCTTACCGGATACCTGTCCGCCTT
TCTCCCTTCGGGAAGCGTGGCGCTTTCTCATAGCTCACGCTGTAGGTATCTCAGTTCGGTGTAGGTCGTT
CGCTCCAAGCTGGGCTGTGTGCACGAACCCCCCGTTCAGCCCGACCGCTGCGCCTTATCCGGTAACTATC
GTCTTGAGTCCAACCCGGTAAGACACGACTTATCGCCACTGGCAGCAGCCACTGGTAACAGGATTAGCAG
AGCGAGGTATGTAGGCGGTGCTACAGAGTTCTTGAAGTGGTGGCCTAACTACGGCTACACTAGAAGAACA
GTATTTGGTATCTGCGCTCTGCTGAAGCCAGTTACCTTCGGAAAAAGAGTTGGTAGCTCTTGATCCGGCA
AACAAACCACCGCTGGTAGCGGTGGTTTTTTTGTTTGCAAGCAGCAGATTACGCGCAGAAAAAAAGGATC
TCAAGAAGATCCTTTGATCTTTTCTACGGGGTCTGACGCTCAGTGGAACGAAAACTCACGTTAAGGGATT
TTGGTCATGAGATTATCAAAAAGGATCTTCACCTAGATCCTTTTAAATTAAAAATGAAGTTTTAAATCAA
TCTAAAGTATATATGAGTAAACTTGGTCTGACAGTTACCAATGCTTAATCAGTGAGGCACCTATCTCAGC
GATCTGTCTATTTCGTTCATCCATAGTTGCCTGACTCCCCGTCGTGTAGATAACTACGATACGGGAGGGC
TTACCATCTGGCCCCAGTGCTGCAATGATACCGCGAGACCCACGCTCACCGGCTCCAGATTTATCAGCAA
TAAACCAGCCAGCCGGAAGGGCCGAGCGCAGAAGTGGTCCTGCAACTTTATCCGCCTCCATCCAGTCTAT
TAATTGTTGCCGGGAAGCTAGAGTAAGTAGTTCGCCAGTTAATAGTTTGCGCAACGTTGTTGCCATTGCT
ACAGGCATCGTGGTGTCACGCTCGTCGTTTGGTATGGCTTCATTCAGCTCCGGTTCCCAACGATCAAGGC
GAGTTACATGATCCCCCATGTTGTGCAAAAAAGCGGTTAGCTCCTTCGGTCCTCCGATCGTTGTCAGAAG
TAAGTTGGCCGCAGTGTTATCACTCATGGTTATGGCAGCACTGCATAATTCTCTTACTGTCATGCCATCC
GTAAGATGCTTTTCTGTGACTGGTGAGTACTCAACCAAGTCATTCTGAGAATAGTGTATGCGGCGACCGA
GTTGCTCTTGCCCGGCGTCAATACGGGATAATACCGCGCCACATAGCAGAACTTTAAAAGTGCTCATCAT
TGGAAAACGTTCTTCGGGGCGAAAACTCTCAAGGATCTTACCGCTGTTGAGATCCAGTTCGATGTAACCC
ACTCGTGCACCCAACTGATCTTCAGCATCTTTTACTTTCACCAGCGTTTCTGGGTGAGCAAAAACAGGAA
GGCAAAATGCCGCAAAAAAGGGAATAAGGGCGACACGGAAATGTTGAATACTCATACTCTTCCTTTTTCA
ATATTATTGAAGCATTTA
Features (pLannotate 1.2.2; 19 found; start..end, strand, type, name):
    103..482     +  enhancer       CMV enhancer: human cytomegalovirus immediate early enhancer
    484..759     +  promoter       chicken β-actin promoter: No description available
    760..1776    +  intron         chimeric intron: chimera between introns from chicken β-actin and rabbit β-globin
   1774..1830    +  CDS            HBB (fragment): HBB_LEPEU - Experimental evidence at protein level: Swiss-Prot protein existence level 1. Involved in oxygen transport from the lung to the various peripheral tissues. From Lepus europaeus (European hare).
   1856..3814    +  CDS            RB1CC1 (fragment): RBCC1_HUMAN - Also known as KIAA0203, RBICC. Experimental evidence at protein level: Swiss-Prot protein existence level 1. Involved in autophagy (PubMed:21775823). Regulates early events but also late events of autophagosome formation through direct interaction with Atg16L1 (PubMed:23392225). Required for the formation of the autophagosome-like double-membrane structure that surrounds the Salmonella-containing vacuole (SCV) during S.typhimurium infection and subsequent xenophagy (By similarity). Involved in repair of DNA damage caused by ionizing radiation, which subsequently improves cell sur
   3806..4459    +  CDS            GST26_SCHJA: Experimental evidence at protein level: Swiss-Prot protein existence level 1. GST isoenzymes appear to play a central role in the parasite detoxification system. Other functions are also suspected including a role in increasing the solubility of haematin in the parasite gut. From Schistosoma japonicum (Blood fluke).
   4475..4552    +  CDS            HBB (fragment): HBB_PONPY - Experimental evidence at transcript level: Swiss-Prot protein existence level 2. Involved in oxygen transport from the lung to the various peripheral tissues. From Pongo pygmaeus (Bornean orangutan).
   4623..4678    +  polyA_signal   β-globin poly(A) signal: rabbit β-globin polyadenylation signal (Gil and Proudfoot, 1987)
   5063..5079    -  protein_bind   lac operator: The lac repressor binds to the lac operator to inhibit transcription in E. coli. This inhibition can be relieved by adding lactose or isopropyl-β-D-thiogalactopyranoside (IPTG). lac repressor encoded by lacI
   5087..5117    -  promoter       lac promoter: promoter for the E. coli lac operon
   5132..5153    -  protein_bind   CAP binding site: CAP binding activates transcription in the presence of cAMP. E. coli catabolite activator protein
   5166..5205    -  CDS            lacI (fragment): lac repressor; lacI; The lac repressor binds to the lac operator to inhibit transcription in E. coli. This inhibition can be relieved by adding lactose or isopropyl-β-D-thiogalactopyranoside (IPTG).
   5212..5234    +  promoter       SV40 promoter (fragment): SV40 enhancer and early promoter
   5258..5393    +  rep_origin     SV40 ori: SV40 origin of replication
   5413..5547    +  polyA_signal   SV40 poly(A) signal: SV40 polyadenylation signal
   5549..5603    -  CDS            lacI (fragment): lac repressor; lacI; The lac repressor binds to the lac operator to inhibit transcription in E. coli. This inhibition can be relieved by adding lactose or isopropyl-β-D-thiogalactopyranoside (IPTG).
   5786..6374    -  rep_origin     ori: high-copy-number ColE1/pMB1/pBR322/pUC origin of replication
   6545..7405    -  CDS            AmpR: β-lactamase; bla; confers resistance to ampicillin, carbenicillin, and related antibiotics
   7406..72      -  promoter       AmpR promoter (across the origin): bla
