[The description below was written by a language model from this plasmid's Addgene catalogue record and pLannotate feature annotations shown in this document.]
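Description:
pCAG-FIP200 (1-640)-GST is a mammalian expression plasmid of about 7.4 kb built on the pCAG backbone. It produces the N-terminal region (residues 1–640) of human FIP200, the autophagy-initiation scaffold encoded by RB1CC1. The plasmid is propagated in E. coli through a high-copy ColE1/pUC-type origin and selected with ampicillin via the AmpR β-lactamase gene and its own promoter. The backbone also carries an SV40 origin of replication, which allows episomal amplification in cells expressing large T antigen. An SV40 poly(A) signal and remnants of lac promoter/operator and lacI sequences are also present as cloning-vector leftovers.

The catalogue lists the promoter as CMV, but the feature table shows the full composite CAG arrangement: the CMV immediate-early enhancer, the chicken β-actin promoter, and a chimeric β-actin/β-globin intron. This combination drives strong constitutive transcription in many mammalian cell types. Downstream lies the RB1CC1 fragment, cloned between ClaI and KpnI sites and followed in frame by Schistosoma japonicum glutathione S-transferase. According to the depositor comments, a TEV protease site separates FIP200 from the C-terminal GST, so the tag can be cleaved off after glutathione-affinity capture. Transcripts end at a rabbit β-globin polyadenylation signal. The short HBB fragments annotated on either side of the insert are most likely β-globin exon sequence belonging to the backbone cassette rather than part of the fusion protein.

The stated purpose mentions an MBP fusion, but the plasmid name, tag field, depositor comments and sequence annotation all indicate GST, and no MBP feature is annotated. The construct is suited to recombinant production and purification of the FIP200 N-terminal domain from mammalian cells. This fits the associated structural work on the human ULK1 complex and its supercomplex with PI3KC3-C1.
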