Addgene plasmid #203544: pCAG-FIP200 (1-640)-GST
Purpose: FIP200 NTD-MBP mammalian expression
Depositing lab: James Hurley. Depositing organization: University of California, Berkeley. Publication: Structure and activation of the human autophagy-initiating ULK1C:PI3KC3-C1 supercomplex. Chen M, Nguyen TN, Ren X, Khuu G, Cook ASI, Zhao Y, Yildiz A, Lazarou M, Hurley JH. Nat Struct Mol Biol. 2025 Sep;32(9):1596-1605. doi: 10.1038/s41594-025-01557-x. Epub 2025 May 29. PubMed 40442316.
Backbone
  Vector backbone: pCAG
  Vector type: Mammalian Expression
Growth in bacteria
  Bacterial resistance: Ampicillin, 100 μg/mL
  Growth temperature: 37°C
  Growth strain: DH5alpha
  Copy number: High Copy
Gene/Insert
  Gene/Insert name: FIP200
  Species: H. sapiens (human)
  GenBank ID: NP_055596.3
  Entrez Gene: RB1CC1 (a.k.a. ATG17, CC1, FIP200, PPP1R131)
  Promoter: CMV
  Tag / fusion protein: GST (C terminal on insert)
  Cloning method: Restriction Enzyme; 5′ cloning site ClaI (unknown if destroyed); 3′ cloning site KpnI (unknown if destroyed)
Terms and licenses: Academic/Nonprofit Terms; Industry Terms: Not Available to Industry
Depositor comments: FIP200 (1-640)-TEVsite-GST-stop
How to cite: pCAG-FIP200 (1-640)-GST was a gift from James Hurley (Addgene plasmid # 203544 ; http://n2t.net/addgene:203544 ; RRID:Addgene_203544)
