>Addgene plasmid #203544 | pCAG-FIP200 (1-640)-GST | depositor partial sequence | sequence record 394676 | FIP200 (1-640) (ClaI/KpnI)
ATGAAGCTCTATGTGTTTCTCGTGAATACCGGCACTACCCTGACCTTTGATACCGAACTGACCGTCCAGA
CCGTGGCTGACCTGAAGCATGCTATCCAGTCTAAATACAAGATCGCAATTCAGCACCAGGTGCTGGTGGT
CAACGGCGGAGAGTGCATGGCCGCTGATCGCAGGGTCTGTACCTATTCAGCCGGCACCGACACTAACCCA
ATCTTCCTCTTTAATAAGGAGATGATTCTGTGCGATAGACCCCCTGCTATCCCCAAGACCACTTTTAGCA
CTGAGAACGACATGGAAATCAAAGTGGAGGAATCCCTGATGATGCCAGCCGTGTTCCACACCGTCGCTTC
TCGCACTCAGCTGGCACTCGAGATGTACGAAGTGGCCAAGAAACTGTGCTCTTTCTGTGAGGGTCTCGTC
CACGATGAACATCTGCAGCACCAGGGCTGGGCAGCCATTATGGCTAACCTGGAGGACTGTTCAAATAGTT
ATCAGAAACTGCTCTTCAAGTTTGAGTCTATCTACTCAAACTATCTGCAGAGCATCGAAGACATTAAACT
GAAGCTCACACACCTGGGAACCGCAGTGAGCGTCATGGCCAAGATCCCTCTGCTCGAGTGCCTGACTAGG
CATTCCTACAGAGAATGTCTGGGTAGGCTCGATAGTCTGCCAGAACACGAGGACAGCGAGAAAGCCGAAA
TGAAGCGCTCTACAGAGCTGGTGCTCTCACCTGACATGCCAAGGACAACCAACGAAAGTCTGCTCACCAG
CTTCCCAAAGTCCGTGGAGCATGTCTCCCCCGACACTGCCGATGCTGAATCTGGAAAGGAGATTAGAGAA
AGTTGCCAGAGCACCGTGCACCAGCAGGACGAGACTACAATTGACACTAAGGACGGCGATCTGCCCTTCT
TTAACGTCAGTCTGCTCGATTGGATCAACGTCCAGGACAGACCTAATGATGTGGAGTCCCTGGTCCGGAA
GTGCTTTGATAGCATGTCCCGTCTGGACCCACGTATCATTCGTCCTTTCATCGCAGAGTGTCGTCAGACC
ATTGCCAAGCTGGACAACCAGAATATGAAAGCTATTAAGGGTCTGGAAGATCGGCTCTACGCCCTGGACC
AGATGATCGCTAGCTGTGGACGCCTGGTGAACGAGCAGAAGGAACTCGCTCAGGGTTTCCTGGCAAACCA
GAAAAGAGCCGAGAATCTCAAGGATGCATCAGTGCTGCCTGACCTGTGCCTCAGTCATGCCAATCAGCTG
ATGATTATGCTCCAGAACCACCGCAAGCTGCTCGACATCAAACAGAAGTGTACCACTGCTAAACAGGAGC
TGGCAAACAATCTCCATGTGAGGCTGAAGTGGTGCTGTTTCGTCATGCTGCACGCAGACCAGGATGGCGA
GAAGCTCCAGGCCCTGCTCAGGCTGGTGATTGAGCTGCTCGAAAGAGTGAAGATCGTCGAGGCTCTGTCC
ACCGTCCCACAGATGTACTGCCTGGCAGTGGTCGAGGTGGTCAGACGTAAAATGTTTATCAAGCACTACA
GAGAATGGGCAGGTGCCCTCGTGAAAGATGGCAAGCGTCTGTATGAAGCCGAGAAATCTAAGCGTGAGTC
ATTCGGCAAACTGTTTCGGAAGAGCTTCCTCCGTAACCGGCTGTTCCGCGGACTCGACAGTTGGCCACCC
AGCTTTTGCACCCAGAAACCTAGGAAGTTCGACTGTGAGCTGCCAGATATCTCCCTCAAGGACCTGCAGT
TTCTCCAGTCCTTCTGCCCATCTGAGGTGCAGCCCTTTCTGAGGGTCCCTCTGCTCTGTGACTTCGAACC
TCTGCACCAGCATGTGCTGGCCCTCCACAACCTCGTCAAGGCTGCACAGAGTCTGGATGAGATGAGCCAG
ACAATCACCGACCTGCTCAGCGAACAGAAG
