>Addgene plasmid #203544 | pCAG-FIP200 (1-640)-GST | depositor partial sequence | sequence record 394677 | TEVsite-GST (KpnI/xhoI)
GAAAACCTGTACTTCCAATCCGGTATGTCCCCTATACTAGGTTATTGGAAAATTAAGGGCCTTGTGCAAC
CCACTCGACTTCTTTTGGAATATCTTGAAGAAAAATATGAAGAGCATTTGTATGAGCGCGATGAAGGTGA
TAAATGGCGAAACAAAAAGTTTGAATTGGGTTTGGAGTTTCCCAATCTTCCTTATTATATTGATGGTGAT
GTTAAATTAACACAGTCTATGGCCATCATACGTTATATAGCTGACAAGCACAACATGTTGGGTGGTTGTC
CAAAAGAGCGTGCAGAGATTTCAATGCTTGAAGGAGCGGTTTTGGATATTAGATACGGTGTTTCGAGAAT
TGCATATAGTAAAGACTTTGAAACTCTCAAAGTTGATTTTCTTAGCAAGCTACCTGAAATGCTGAAAATG
TTCGAAGATCGTTTATGTCATAAAACATATTTAAATGGTGATCATGTAACCCATCCTGACTTCATGTTGT
ATGACGCTCTTGATGTTGTTTTATACATGGACCCAATGTGCCTGGATGCGTTCCCAAAATTAGTTTGTTT
TAAAAAACGTATTGAAGCTATCCCACAAATTGATAAGTACTTGAAATCCAGCAAGTATATAGCATGGCCT
TTGCAGGGCTGGCAAGCCACGTTTGGTGGTGGCGACCATCCTCCAAAAATTGACTAG
